Addgene plasmid #158563: pLIX403-ccdB-NatMx
Purpose: (Empty Backbone) Set of empty Gateway Cloning compatible, inducible, lentiviral vectors with various mammalian selection markers and N-terminal fluorescent protein fusions
Depositing lab: Alejandro Chavez. Depositing organization: Columbia University.
Backbone
  Vector backbone: pLIX403
  Vector type: Mammalian Expression, Lentiviral
  Selectable markers: Nourseothricin
Growth in bacteria
  Bacterial resistance: Chloramphenicol and Ampicillin, 25 & 100 μg/mL
  Growth temperature: 30°C
  Growth strain: ccdB Survival
  Copy number: High Copy
Gene/Insert
  Gene/Insert name: None
Terms and licenses: Academic/Nonprofit Terms; Industry Terms: Not Available to Industry
Depositor comments: 5' Cloning Site: PacI (not destroyed), 3' Cloning Site: SbfI (not destroyed)
How to cite: pLIX403-ccdB-NatMx was a gift from Alejandro Chavez (Addgene plasmid # 158563 ; http://n2t.net/addgene:158563 ; RRID:Addgene_158563)
