[The description below was written by a language model from this plasmid's Addgene catalogue record and pLannotate feature annotations shown in this document.]
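Description:
pLIX403-ccdB-NatMx is an empty, Gateway-compatible destination vector for doxycycline-inducible lentiviral expression in mammalian cells, built on the pLIX403 backbone and belonging to a set of related vectors that differ in their mammalian selection markers and N-terminal fluorescent protein fusions. This version carries no insert, and no fluorescent protein is annotated in it. In bacteria it replicates from a high-copy ColE1/pUC-type origin and carries ampicillin resistance on the backbone and chloramphenicol resistance within the Gateway cassette. Because that cassette also encodes the CcdB gyrase toxin, the plasmid has to be maintained in a ccdB-tolerant strain.

The expression unit begins with a tight TRE promoter (seven tet operators upstream of a minimal CMV promoter) followed by an attR1–CmR–ccdB–attR2 cassette. An LR recombination with an entry clone swaps this cassette for the gene of interest, and loss of ccdB provides counter-selection against unrecombined vector in standard strains. The depositor also notes intact PacI and SbfI sites as 5' and 3' cloning sites. A short His-tag fragment is annotated just downstream of attR2. A human PGK promoter then drives nourseothricin acetyltransferase, which is followed by an rtTA3-type reverse tetracycline transactivator with a VP16-derived activation domain. The feature table does not annotate the element linking these two coding sequences. This all-in-one layout means transduced cells can be selected with nourseothricin and also make the transactivator needed to switch on the TRE promoter when doxycycline is added.

These parts sit within a third-generation-style self-inactivating lentiviral frame. It comprises an RSV promoter fused to a truncated 5' LTR, the Ψ packaging signal, RRE, cPPT/CTS, a WPRE and a ΔU3 3' LTR, followed by an SV40 poly(A) signal and SV40 origin.
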