Features (pLannotate 1.2.2; 33 found; start..end, strand, type, name):
      1..315     +  promoter       tight TRE promoter: Tet-responsive promoter PTight, consisting of seven tet operator sequences followed by the minimal CMV promoter
    332..456     +  protein_bind   attR1: mutant version of attR; recombination site for the Gateway® LR reaction LR Clonase™
    481..511     +  promoter       lac UV5 promoter: E. coli lac promoter with an "up" mutation
    535..564     +  promoter       cat promoter (fragment): promoter of the E. coli cat gene encoding chloramphenicol acetyltransferase
    565..1224    +  CDS            CmR: chloramphenicol acetyltransferase; cat; confers resistance to chloramphenicol
   1403..1561    +  CDS            ccdA (fragment): CCDA_ECO57 - Also known as H, letA. Experimental evidence at protein level: Swiss-Prot protein existence level 1. Antitoxin component of a type II toxin-antitoxin (TA) system which inhibits the post-segregational killing (PSK) of plasmid-free cells, also referred to as a plasmid addiction system. Binds to and blocks the activity of CcdB; will also remove bound CcdB protein from the CcdB-GyrA complex by forming a CcdA-CcdB complex, a process termed rejuvenation. Functions as a transcriptional corepressor for the ccdAB operon, repression also requires CcdB (By similarity). From Escherichia coli
   1566..1868    +  CDS            ccdB: CCDB_ECOLI - Also known as G, letB, letD. Experimental evidence at protein level: Swiss-Prot protein existence level 1. Toxic component of a type II toxin-antitoxin (TA) system, functioning in plasmid maintainence. Responsible for the post- segregational killing (PSK) of plasmid-free cells, also referred to as a plasmid addiction system. Half-life of over 2 hours. Cell killing by CcdB is accompanied by filamentation, defects in chromosome and plasmid segregation, defects in cell division, formation of anucleate cells, decreased DNA synthesis and plasmid loss. Interferes with the activity of DN
   1912..2036    -  protein_bind   attR2: mutant version of attR; recombination site for the Gateway® LR reaction LR Clonase™
   2095..2113    +  CDS            9xHis (fragment): 9xHis affinity tag
   2123..2633    +  promoter       hPGK promoter: human phosphoglycerate kinase 1 promoter
   2649..3212    +  CDS            NrsR: nourseothricin acetyltransferase; Streptomyces noursei nat1; confers resistance to nourseothricin
   3285..3982    +  CDS            rtTA3 (fragment): reverse tetracycline transactivator 3 activates expression from Tet-responsive promoters in the presence of doxycycline
   3912..4022    +  CDS            VP48: 3 tandem repeats of the minimal activation domain of herpes simplex virus VP16 (Cheng et al., 2013)
   4058..4606    +  misc_feature   WPRE (fragment): woodchuck hepatitis virus posttranscriptional regulatory element
   4632..4703    +  CDS            nef (fragment): NEF_HV1Z2 - Experimental evidence at protein level: Swiss-Prot protein existence level 1. Extracellular Nef protein targets CD4(+) T-lymphocytes for apoptosis by interacting with CXCR4 surface receptors. From Human immunodeficiency virus type 1 group M subtype D (isolate Z2/CDC-Z34) (HIV-1).
   4705..4938    +  LTR            3' LTR (ΔU3): self-inactivating 3' long terminal repeat (LTR) from HIV-1
   5010..5131    +  polyA_signal   SV40 poly(A) signal: SV40 polyadenylation signal
   5171..5306    +  rep_origin     SV40 ori: SV40 origin of replication
   5314..5377    +  promoter       AmpR promoter: bla
   5378..6238    +  CDS            AmpR: β-lactamase; bla; confers resistance to ampicillin, carbenicillin, and related antibiotics
   6409..6997    +  rep_origin     ori: high-copy-number ColE1/pMB1/pBR322/pUC origin of replication
   7180..7272    +  CDS            lacI (fragment): lac repressor; lacI; The lac repressor binds to the lac operator to inhibit transcription in E. coli. This inhibition can be relieved by adding lactose or isopropyl-β-D-thiogalactopyranoside (IPTG).
   7285..7306    +  protein_bind   CAP binding site: CAP binding activates transcription in the presence of cAMP. E. coli catabolite activator protein
   7321..7351    +  promoter       lac promoter: promoter for the E. coli lac operon
   7359..7375    +  protein_bind   lac operator: The lac repressor binds to the lac operator to inhibit transcription in E. coli. This inhibition can be relieved by adding lactose or isopropyl-β-D-thiogalactopyranoside (IPTG). lac repressor encoded by lacI
   7420..7438    +  promoter       T3 promoter: promoter for bacteriophage T3 RNA polymerase
   7466..7692    +  promoter       RSV promoter: Rous sarcoma virus enhancer/promoter
   7693..7873    +  LTR            5' LTR (truncated): truncated 5' long terminal repeat (LTR) from HIV-1
   7920..8045    +  misc_feature   HIV-1 Ψ: packaging signal of human immunodeficiency virus type 1
   8029..8392    +  CDS            HIV-1 gag (fragment): gag protein from human immunodeficiency virus 1; gag
   8538..8771    +  misc_feature   RRE: The Rev response element (RRE) of HIV-1 allows for Rev-dependent mRNA export from the nucleus to the cytoplasm.
   9148..9172    +  CDS            Rev (fragment): human immunodeficiency virus 1 (HIV-1) Rev protein; rev; enhances nuclear export of unspliced and incompletely spliced viral mRNAs
   9213..9330    +  misc_feature   cPPT/CTS: central polypurine tract and central termination sequence of HIV-1
>Addgene plasmid #158563 | pLIX403-ccdB-NatMx | addgene full sequence | sequence record 309878 | Addgene NGS Result
GAGTTTACTCCCTATCAGTGATAGAGAACGTATGTCGAGTTTACTCCCTATCAGTGATAGAGAACGATGT
CGAGTTTACTCCCTATCAGTGATAGAGAACGTATGTCGAGTTTACTCCCTATCAGTGATAGAGAACGTAT
GTCGAGTTTACTCCCTATCAGTGATAGAGAACGTATGTCGAGTTTATCCCTATCAGTGATAGAGAACGTA
TGTCGAGTTTACTCCCTATCAGTGATAGAGAACGTATGTCGAGGTAGGCGTGTACGGTGGGAGGCCTATA
TAAGCAGAGCTCGTTTAGTGAACCGTCAGATCGCCTGGAGAATTGGCTAGCACAAGTTTGTACAAAAAAG
CTGAACGAGAAACGTAAAATGATATAAATATCAATATATTAAATTAGATTTTGCATAAAAAACAGACTAC
ATAATACTGTAAAACACAACATATCCAGTCACTATGGCGGCCGCATTAGGCACCCCAGGCTTTACACTTT
ATGCTTCCGGCTCGTATAATGTGTGGATTTTGAGTTAGGATCCGTCGAGATTTTCAGGAGCTAAGGAAGC
TAAAATGGAGAAAAAAATCACTGGATATACCACCGTTGATATATCCCAATGGCATCGTAAAGAACATTTT
GAGGCATTTCAGTCAGTTGCTCAATGTACCTATAACCAGACCGTTCAGCTGGATATTACGGCCTTTTTAA
AGACCGTAAAGAAAAATAAGCACAAGTTTTATCCGGCCTTTATTCACATTCTTGCCCGCCTGATGAATGC
TCATCCGGAATTCCGTATGGCAATGAAAGACGGTGAGCTGGTGATATGGGATAGTGTTCACCCTTGTTAC
ACCGTTTTCCATGAGCAAACTGAAACGTTTTCATCGCTCTGGAGTGAATACCACGACGATTTCCGGCAGT
TTCTACACATATATTCGCAAGATGTGGCGTGTTACGGTGAAAACCTGGCCTATTTCCCTAAAGGGTTTAT
TGAGAATATGTTTTTCGTCTCAGCCAATCCCTGGGTGAGTTTCACCAGTTTTGATTTAAACGTGGCCAAT
ATGGACAACTTCTTCGCCCCCGTTTTCACCATGGGCAAATATTATACGCAAGGCGACAAGGTGCTGATGC
CGCTGGCGATTCAGGTTCATCATGCCGTTTGTGATGGCTTCCATGTCGGCAGAATGCTTAATGAATTACA
ACAGTACTGCGATGAGTGGCAGGGCGGGGCGTAAAGATCTGGATCCGGCTTACTAAAAGCCAGATAACAG
TATGCGTATTTGCGCGCTGATTTTTGCGGTATAAGAATATATACTGATATGTATACCCGAAGTATGTCAA
AAAGAGGTATGCTATGAAGCAGCGTATTACAGTGACAGTTGACAGCGACAGCTATCAGTTGCTCAAGGCA
TATATGATGTCAATATCTCCGGTCTGGTAAGCACAACCATGCAGAATGAAGCCCGTCGTCTGCGTGCCGA
ACGCTGGAAAGCGGAAAATCAGGAAGGGATGGCTGAGGTCGCCCGGTTTATTGAAATGAACGGCTCTTTT
GCTGACGAGAACAGGGGCTGGTGAAATGCAGTTTAAGGTTTACACCTATAAAAGAGAGAGCCGTTATCGT
CTGTTTGTGGATGTACAGAGTGATATTATTGACACGCCCGGGCGACGGATGGTGATCCCCCTGGCCAGTG
CACGTCTGCTGTCAGATAAAGTCTCCCGTGAACTTTACCCGGTGGTGCATATCGGGGATGAAAGCTGGCG
CATGATGACCACCGATATGGCCAGTGTGCCGGTCTCCGTTATCGGGGAAGAAGTGGCTGATCTCAGCCAC
CGCGAAAATGACATCAAAAACGCCATTAACCTGATGTTCTGGGGAATATAAATGTCAGGCTCCCTTATAC
ACAGCCAGTCTGCAGGTCGACCATAGTGACTGGATATGTTGTGTTTTACAGTATTATGTAGTCTGTTTTT
TATGCAAAATCTAATTTAATATATTGATATTTATATCATTTTACGTTTCTCGTTCAGCTTTCTTGTACAA
AGTGGTTGCAGGAAAGCCAATCCCAAACCCACTCCTAGGTCTCGACAGTACAGCATAGACCGGTCCACCA
CCACCACCACCACTAAGGATCCGGGGTTGGGGTTGCGCCTTTTCCAAGGCAGCCCTGGGTTTGCGCAGGG
ACGCGGCTGCTCTGGGCGTGGTTCCGGGAAACGCAGCGGCGCCGACCCTGGGTCTCGCACATTCTTCACG
TCCGTTCGCAGCGTCACCCGGATCTTCGCCGCTACCCTTGTGGGCCCCCCGGCGACGCTTCCTGCTCCGC
CCCTAAGTCGGGAAGGTTCCTTGCGGTTCGCGGCGTGCCGGACGTGACAAACGGAAGCCGCACGTCTCAC
TAGTACCCTCGCAGACGGACAGCGCCAGGGAGCAATGGCAGCGCGCCGACCGCGATGGGCTGTGGCCAAT
AGCGGCTGCTCAGCAGGGCGCGCCGAGAGCAGCGGCCGGGAAGGGGCGGTGCGGGAGGCGGGGTGTGGGG
CGGTAGTGTGGGCCCTGTTCCTGCCCGCGCGGTGTTCCGCATTCTGCAAGCCTCCGGAGCGCACGTCGGC
AGTCGGCTCCCTCGTTGACCGAATCACCGACCTCTCTCCCCAGCTTAATTAAATGGGTACCACTCTTGAC
GACACGGCTTACCGGTACCGCACCAGTGTCCCGGGGGACGCCGAGGCCATCGAGGCACTGGATGGGTCCT
TCACCACCGACACCGTCTTCCGCGTCACCGCCACCGGGGACGGCTTCACCCTGCGGGAGGTGCCGGTGGA
CCCGCCCCTGACCAAGGTGTTCCCCGACGACGAATCGGACGACGAATCGGACGACGGGGAGGACGGCGAC
CCGGACTCCCGGACGTTCGTCGCGTACGGGGACGACGGCGACCTGGCGGGCTTCGTGGTTGTCTCGTACT
CCGGCTGGAACCGCCGGCTGACCGTCGAGGACATCGAGGTCGCCCCGGAGCACCGGGGGCACGGGGTCGG
GCGCGCGTTGATGGGGCTCGCGACGGAGTTCGCCCGCGAGCGGGGCGCCGGGCACCTCTGGCTGGAGGTC
ACCAACGTCAACGCACCGGCGATCCACGCGTACCGGCGGATGGGGTTCACCCTCTGCGGCCTGGACACCG
CCCTGTACGACGGCACCGCCTCGGACGGCGAGCAGGCGCTCTACATGAGCATGCCCTGCCCCCCTGCAGG
TCCCGGTGCCGAAGGTAGAGGTTCTCTCCTCACTTGTGGTGATGTTGAAGAAAACCCTGGTCCAATGTCT
AGACTGGACAAGAGCAAAGTCATAAACGGAGCTCTGGAATTACTCAATGGTGTCGGTATCGAAGGCCTGA
CGACAAGGAAACTCGCTCAAAAGCTGGGAGTTGAGCAGCCTACCCTGTACTGGCACGTGAAGAACAAGCG
GGCCCTGCTCGATGCCCTGCCAATCGAGATGCTGGACAGGCATCATACCCACTTCTGCCCCCTGGAAGGC
GAGTCATGGCAAGACTTTCTGCGGAACAACGCCAAGTCATACCGCTGTGCTCTCCTCTCACATCGCGACG
GGGCTAAAGTGCATCTCGGCACCCGCCCAACAGAGAAACAGTACGAAACCCTGGAAAATCAGCTCGCGTT
CCTGTGTCAGCAAGGCTTCTCCCTGGAGAACGCACTGTACGCTCTGTCCGCCGTGGGCCACTTTACACTG
GGCTGCGTATTGGAGGAACAGGAGCATCAAGTAGCAAAAGAGGAAAGAGAGACACCTACCACCGATTCTA
TGCCCCCACTTCTGAGACAAGCAATTGAGCTGTTCGACCGGCAGGGAGCCGAACCTGCCTTCCTTTTCGG
CCTGGAACTAATCATATGTGGCCTGGAGAAACAGCTAAAGTGCGAAAGCGGCGGGCCGACCGACGCCCTT
GACGATTTTGACTTAGACATGCTCCCAGCCGATGCCCTTGACGACTTTGACCTTGATATGCTGCCTGCTG
ACGCTCTTGACGATTTTGACCTTGACATGCTCCCCGGGTAACTAAGTAAGGATCGATCCAAGATATCGTA
TTCTTAACTATGTTGCTCCTTTTACGCTATGTGGATACGCTGCTTTAATGCCTTTGTATCATGCTATTGC
TTCCCGTATGGCTTTCATTTTCTCCTCCTTGTATAAATCCTGGTTGCTGTCTCTTTATGAGGAGTTGTGG
CCCGTTGTCAGGCAACGTGGCGTGGTGTGCACTGTGTTTGCTGACGCAACCCCCACTGGTTGGGGCATTG
CCACCACCTGTCAGCTCCTTTCCGGGACTTTCGCTTTCCCCCTCCCTATTGCCACGGCGGAACTCATCGC
CGCCTGCCTTGCCCGCTGCTGGACAGGGGCTCGGCTGTTGGGCACTGACAATTCCGTGGTGTTGTCGGGG
AAGCTGACGTCCTTTCCATGGCTGCTCGCCTGTGTTGCCACCTGGATTCTGCGCGGGACGTCCTTCTGCT
ACGTCCCTTCGGCCCTCAATCCAGCGGACCTTCCTTCCCGCGGCCTGCTGCCGGCTCTGCGGCCTCTTCC
GCGTCTTCGCCTTCGCCCTCAGACGAGTCGGATCTCCCTTTGGGCCGCCTCCCCGCCTGTTTCGCCTCGG
CGTCCGGACTAGAGGTACCTTTAAGACCAATGACTTACAAGGCAGCTGTAGATCTTAGCCACTTTTTAAA
AGAAAAGGGGGGACTGGAAGGGCTAATTCACTCCCAACGAAGACAAGATCTGCTTTTTGCTTGTACTGGG
TCTCTCTGGTTAGACCAGATCTGAGCCTGGGAGCTCTCTGGCTAACTAGGGAACCCACTGCTTAAGCCTC
AATAAAGCTTGCCTTGAGTGCTTCAAGTAGTGTGTGCCCGTCTGTTGTGTGACTCTGGTAACTAGAGATC
CCTCAGACCCTTTTAGTCAGTGTGGAAAATCTCTAGCAGTAGTAGTTCATGTCATCTTATTATTCAGTAT
TTATAACTTGCAAAGAAATGAATATCAGAGAGTGAGAGGAACTTGTTTATTGCAGCTTATAATGGTTACA
AATAAAGCAATAGCATCACAAATTTCACAAATAAAGCATTTTTTTCACTGCATTCTAGTTGTGGTTTGTC
CAAACTCATCAATGTATCTTATCATGTCTGGCTCTAGCTATCCCGCCCCTAACTCCGCCCATCCCGCCCC
TAACTCCGCCCAGTTCCGCCCATTCTCCGCCCCATGGCTGACTAATTTTTTTTATTTATGCAGAGGCCGA
GGCCGCCTCGGCCTCTGAGCTATTCCAGAAGTAGTGAGGAGGCTTTTTTGGAGGCCTTTCAAATATGTAT
CCGCTCATGAGACAATAACCCTGATAAATGCTTCAATAATATTGAAAAAGGAAGAGTATGAGTATTCAAC
ATTTCCGTGTCGCCCTTATTCCCTTTTTTGCGGCATTTTGCCTTCCTGTTTTTGCTCACCCAGAAACGCT
GGTGAAAGTAAAAGATGCTGAAGATCAGTTGGGTGCACGAGTGGGTTACATCGAACTGGATCTCAACAGC
GGTAAGATCCTTGAGAGTTTTCGCCCCGAAGAACGTTTTCCAATGATGAGCACTTTTAAAGTTCTGCTAT
GTGGCGCGGTATTATCCCGTATTGACGCCGGGCAAGAGCAACTCGGTCGCCGCATACACTATTCTCAGAA
TGACTTGGTTGAGTACTCACCAGTCACAGAAAAGCATCTTACGGATGGCATGACAGTAAGAGAATTATGC
AGTGCTGCCATAACCATGAGTGATAACACTGCGGCCAACTTACTTCTGACAACGATCGGAGGACCGAAGG
AGCTAACCGCTTTTTTGCACAACATGGGGGATCATGTAACTCGCCTTGATCGTTGGGAACCGGAGCTGAA
TGAAGCCATACCAAACGACGAGCGTGACACCACGATGCCTGTAGCAATGGCAACAACGTTGCGCAAACTA
TTAACTGGCGAACTACTTACTCTAGCTTCCCGGCAACAATTAATAGACTGGATGGAGGCGGATAAAGTTG
CAGGACCACTTCTGCGCTCGGCCCTTCCGGCTGGCTGGTTTATTGCTGATAAATCTGGAGCCGGTGAGCG
TGGGTCTCGCGGTATCATTGCAGCACTGGGGCCAGATGGTAAGCCCTCCCGTATCGTAGTTATCTACACG
ACGGGGAGTCAGGCAACTATGGATGAACGAAATAGACAGATCGCTGAGATAGGTGCCTCACTGATTAAGC
ATTGGTAACTGTCAGACCAAGTTTACTCATATATACTTTAGATTGATTTAAAACTTCATTTTTAATTTAA
AAGGATCTAGGTGAAGATCCTTTTTGATAATCTCATGACCAAAATCCCTTAACGTGAGTTTTCGTTCCAC
TGAGCGTCAGACCCCGTAGAAAAGATCAAAGGATCTTCTTGAGATCCTTTTTTTCTGCGCGTAATCTGCT
GCTTGCAAACAAAAAAACCACCGCTACCAGCGGTGGTTTGTTTGCCGGATCAAGAGCTACCAACTCTTTT
TCCGAAGGTAACTGGCTTCAGCAGAGCGCAGATACCAAATACTGTTCTTCTAGTGTAGCCGTAGTTAGGC
CACCACTTCAAGAACTCTGTAGCACCGCCTACATACCTCGCTCTGCTAATCCTGTTACCAGTGGCTGCTG
CCAGTGGCGATAAGTCGTGTCTTACCGGGTTGGACTCAAGACGATAGTTACCGGATAAGGCGCAGCGGTC
GGGCTGAACGGGGGGTTCGTGCACACAGCCCAGCTTGGAGCGAACGACCTACACCGAACTGAGATACCTA
CAGCGTGAGCTATGAGAAAGCGCCACGCTTCCCGAAGGGAGAAAGGCGGACAGGTATCCGGTAAGCGGCA
GGGTCGGAACAGGAGAGCGCACGAGGGAGCTTCCAGGGGGAAACGCCTGGTATCTTTATAGTCCTGTCGG
GTTTCGCCACCTCTGACTTGAGCGTCGATTTTTGTGATGCTCGTCAGGGGGGCGGAGCCTATGGAAAAAC
GCCAGCAACGCGGCCTTTTTACGGTTCCTGGCCTTTTGCTGGCCTTTTGCTCACATGTTCTTTCCTGCGT
TATCCCCTGATTCTGTGGATAACCGTATTACCGCCTTTGAGTGAGCTGATACCGCTCGCCGCAGCCGAAC
GACCGAGCGCAGCGAGTCAGTGAGCGAGGAAGCGGAAGAGCGCCCAATACGCAAACCGCCTCTCCCCGCG
CGTTGGCCGATTCATTAATGCAGCTGGCACGACAGGTTTCCCGACTGGAAAGCGGGCAGTGAGCGCAACG
CAATTAATGTGAGTTAGCTCACTCATTAGGCACCCCAGGCTTTACACTTTATGCTTCCGGCTCGTATGTT
GTGTGGAATTGTGAGCGGATAACAATTTCACACAGGAAACAGCTATGACCATGATTACGCCAAGCGCGCA
ATTAACCCTCACTAAAGGGAACAAAAGCTGGAGCTGCAAGCTTAATGTAGTCTTATGCAATACTCTTGTA
GTCTTGCAACATGGTAACGATGAGTTAGCAACATGCCTTACAAGGAGAGAAAAAGCACCGTGCATGCCGA
TTGGTGGAAGTAAGGTGGTACGATCGTGCCTTATTAGGAAGGCAACAGACGGGTCTGACATGGATTGGAC
GAACCACTGAATTGCCGCATTGCAGAGATATTGTATTTAAGTGCCTAGCTCGATACATAAACGGGTCTCT
CTGGTTAGACCAGATCTGAGCCTGGGAGCTCTCTGGCTAACTAGGGAACCCACTGCTTAAGCCTCAATAA
AGCTTGCCTTGAGTGCTTCAAGTAGTGTGTGCCCGTCTGTTGTGTGACTCTGGTAACTAGAGATCCCTCA
GACCCTTTTAGTCAGTGTGGAAAATCTCTAGCAGTGGCGCCCGAACAGGGACTTGAAAGCGAAAGGGAAA
CCAGAGGAGCTCTCTCGACGCAGGACTCGGCTTGCTGAAGCGCGCACGGCAAGAGGCGAGGGGCGGCGAC
TGGTGAGTACGCCAAAAATTTTGACTAGCGGAGGCTAGAAGGAGAGAGATGGGTGCGAGAGCGTCAGTAT
TAAGCGGGGGAGAATTAGATCGCGATGGGAAAAAATTCGGTTAAGGCCAGGGGGAAAGAAAAAATATAAA
TTAAAACATATAGTATGGGCAAGCAGGGAGCTAGAACGATTCGCAGTTAATCCTGGCCTGTTAGAAACAT
CAGAAGGCTGTAGACAAATACTGGGACAGCTACAACCATCCCTTCAGACAGGATCAGAAGAACTTAGATC
ATTATATAATACAGTAGCAACCCTCTATTGTGTGCATCAAAGGATAGAGATAAAAGACACCAAGGAAGCT
TTAGACAAGATAGAGGAAGAGCAAAACAAAAGTAAGACCACCGCACAGCAAGCGGCCGCTGATCTTCAGA
CCTGGAGGAGGAGATATGAGGGACAATTGGAGAAGTGAATTATATAAATATAAAGTAGTAAAAATTGAAC
CATTAGGAGTAGCACCCACCAAGGCAAAGAGAAGAGTGGTGCAGAGAGAAAAAAGAGCAGTGGGAATAGG
AGCTTTGTTCCTTGGGTTCTTGGGAGCAGCAGGAAGCACTATGGGCGCAGCGTCAATGACGCTGACGGTA
CAGGCCAGACAATTATTGTCTGGTATAGTGCAGCAGCAGAACAATTTGCTGAGGGCTATTGAGGCGCAAC
AGCATCTGTTGCAACTCACAGTCTGGGGCATCAAGCAGCTCCAGGCAAGAATCCTGGCTGTGGAAAGATA
CCTAAAGGATCAACAGCTCCTGGGGATTTGGGGTTGCTCTGGAAAACTCATTTGCACCACTGCTGTGCCT
TGGAATGCTAGTTGGAGTAATAAATCTCTGGAACAGATTTGGAATCACACGACCTGGATGGAGTGGGACA
GAGAAATTAACAATTACACAAGCTTAATACACTCCTTAATTGAAGAATCGCAAAACCAGCAAGAAAAGAA
TGAACAAGAATTATTGGAATTAGATAAATGGGCAAGTTTGTGGAATTGGTTTAACATAACAAATTGGCTG
TGGTATATAAAATTATTCATAATGATAGTAGGAGGCTTGGTAGGTTTAAGAATAGTTTTTGCTGTACTTT
CTATAGTGAATAGAGTTAGGCAGGGATATTCACCATTATCGTTTCAGACCCACCTCCCAACCCCGAGGGG
ACAATTCTCGACCTCGAGACAAATGGCAGTATTCATCCACAATTTTAAAAGAAAAGGGGGGATTGGGGGG
TACAGTGCAGGGGAAAGAATAGTAGACATAATAGCAACAGACATACAAACTAAAGAATTACAAAAACAAA
TTACAAAAATTCAAAATTTTCGGGTTTATTACAGGGACAGCAGAGATCCACTTTGGCCGCGAATCGATAT
GTC
